>Addgene plasmid #238017 | pIVT-Cas9-DEN2 | addgene full sequence | sequence record 487639 | Addgene NGS Result
GAGCTCGGTACCTAATACGACTCACTATAGGGAGTTGTTAGTCTACGTGGACCGACAAAGACAGATTCTT
TGAGGGAGCTAAGCTCAACGTAGTTCTAACAGTTTTTTAATTAGAGAGCAGATCTCTGATGGCTCCGAAG
AAGAAGAGGAAGGTTGGCATCCACGGGGTGCCAGCTGCTGACAAGAAGTACTCGATCGGCCTCGATATTG
GGACTAACTCTGTTGGCTGGGCCGTGATCACCGACGAGTACAAGGTGCCCTCAAAGAAGTTCAAGGTCCT
GGGCAACACCGATCGGCATTCCATCAAGAAGAATCTCATTGGCGCTCTCCTGTTCGACAGCGGCGAGACG
GCTGAGGCTACGCGGCTCAAGCGCACCGCCCGCAGGCGGTACACGCGCAGGAAGAATCGCATCTGCTACC
TGCAGGAGATTTTCTCCAACGAGATGGCGAAGGTTGACGATTCTTTCTTCCACAGGCTGGAGGAGTCATT
CCTCGTGGAGGAGGATAAGAAGCACGAGCGGCATCCAATCTTCGGCAACATTGTCGACGAGGTTGCCTAC
CACGAGAAGTACCCTACGATCTACCATCTGCGGAAGAAGCTCGTGGACTCCACAGATAAGGCGGACCTCC
GCCTGATCTACCTCGCTCTGGCCCACATGATTAAGTTCAGGGGCCATTTCCTGATCGAGGGGGATCTCAA
CCCGGACAATAGCGATGTTGACAAGCTGTTCATCCAGCTCGTGCAGACGTACAACCAGCTCTTCGAGGAG
AACCCCATTAATGCGTCAGGCGTCGACGCGAAGGCTATCCTGTCCGCTAGGCTCTCGAAGTCTCGGCGCC
TCGAGAACCTGATCGCCCAGCTGCCGGGCGAGAAGAAGAACGGCCTGTTCGGGAATCTCATTGCGCTCAG
CCTGGGGCTCACGCCCAACTTCAAGTCGAATTTCGATCTCGCTGAGGACGCCAAGCTGCAGCTCTCCAAG
GACACATACGACGATGACCTGGATAACCTCCTGGCCCAGATCGGCGATCAGTACGCGGACCTGTTCCTCG
CTGCCAAGAATCTGTCGGACGCCATCCTCCTGTCTGATATTCTCAGGGTGAACACCGAGATTACGAAGGC
TCCGCTCTCAGCCTCCATGATCAAGCGCTACGACGAGCACCATCAGGATCTGACCCTCCTGAAGGCGCTG
GTCAGGCAGCAGCTCCCCGAGAAGTACAAGGAGATCTTCTTCGATCAGTCGAAGAACGGCTACGCTGGGT
ACATTGACGGCGGGGCCTCTCAGGAGGAGTTCTACAAGTTCATCAAGCCGATTCTGGAGAAGATGGACGG
CACGGAGGAGCTGCTGGTGAAGCTCAATCGCGAGGACCTCCTGAGGAAGCAGCGGACATTCGATAACGGC
AGCATCCCACACCAGATTCATCTCGGGGAGCTGCACGCTATCCTGAGGAGGCAGGAGGACTTCTACCCTT
TCCTCAAGGATAACCGCGAGAAGATCGAGAAGATTCTGACTTTCAGGATCCCGTACTACGTCGGCCCACT
CGCTAGGGGCAACTCCCGCTTCGCTTGGATGACCCGCAAGTCAGAGGAGACGATCACGCCGTGGAACTTC
GAGGAGGTGGTCGACAAGGGCGCTAGCGCTCAGTCGTTCATCGAGAGGATGACGAATTTCGACAAGAACC
TGCCAAATGAGAAGGTGCTCCCTAAGCACTCGCTCCTGTACGAGTACTTCACAGTCTACAACGAGCTGAC
TAAGGTGAAGTATGTGACCGAGGGCATGAGGAAGCCGGCTTTCCTGTCTGGGGAGCAGAAGAAGGCCATC
GTGGACCTCCTGTTCAAGACCAACCGGAAGGTCACGGTTAAGCAGCTCAAGGAGGACTACTTCAAGAAGA
TTGAGTGCTTCGATTCGGTCGAGATCTCTGGCGTTGAGGACCGCTTCAACGCCTCCCTGGGGACCTACCA
CGATCTCCTGAAGATCATTAAGGATAAGGACTTCCTGGACAACGAGGAGAATGAGGATATCCTCGAGGAC
ATTGTGCTGACACTCACTCTGTTCGAGGACCGGGAGATGATCGAGGAGCGCCTGAAGACTTACGCCCATC
TCTTCGATGACAAGGTCATGAAGCAGCTCAAGAGGAGGAGGTACACCGGCTGGGGGAGGCTGAGCAGGAA
GCTCATCAACGGCATTCGGGACAAGCAGTCCGGGAAGACGATCCTCGACTTCCTGAAGAGCGATGGCTTC
GCGAACCGCAATTTCATGCAGCTGATTCACGATGACAGCCTCACATTCAAGGAGGATATCCAGAAGGCTC
AGGTGAGCGGCCAGGGGGACTCGCTGCACGAGCATATCGCGAACCTCGCTGGCTCGCCAGCTATCAAGAA
GGGGATTCTGCAGACCGTGAAGGTTGTGGACGAGCTGGTGAAGGTCATGGGCAGGCACAAGCCTGAGAAC
ATCGTCATTGAGATGGCCCGGGAGAATCAGACCACGCAGAAGGGCCAGAAGAACTCACGCGAGAGGATGA
AGAGGATCGAGGAGGGCATTAAGGAGCTGGGGTCCCAGATCCTCAAGGAGCACCCGGTGGAGAACACGCA
GCTGCAGAATGAGAAGCTCTACCTGTACTACCTCCAGAATGGCCGCGATATGTATGTGGACCAGGAGCTG
GATATTAACAGGCTCAGCGATTACGACGTCGATCATATCGTTCCACAGTCATTCCTGAAGGATGACTCCA
TTGACAACAAGGTCCTCACCAGGTCGGACAAGAACCGGGGCAAGTCTGATAATGTTCCTTCAGAGGAGGT
CGTTAAGAAGATGAAGAACTACTGGCGCCAGCTCCTGAATGCCAAGCTGATCACGCAGCGGAAGTTCGAT
AACCTCACAAAGGCTGAGAGGGGCGGGCTCTCTGAGCTGGACAAGGCGGGCTTCATCAAGAGGCAGCTGG
TCGAGACACGGCAGATCACTAAGCACGTTGCGCAGATTCTCGACTCACGGATGAACACTAAGTACGATGA
GAATGACAAGCTGATCCGCGAGGTGAAGGTCATCACCCTGAAGTCAAAGCTCGTCTCCGACTTCAGGAAG
GATTTCCAGTTCTACAAGGTTCGGGAGATCAACAATTACCACCATGCCCATGACGCGTACCTGAACGCGG
TGGTCGGCACAGCTCTGATCAAGAAGTACCCAAAGCTCGAGAGCGAGTTCGTGTACGGGGACTACAAGGT
TTACGATGTGAGGAAGATGATCGCCAAGTCGGAGCAGGAGATTGGCAAGGCTACCGCCAAGTACTTCTTC
TACTCTAACATTATGAATTTCTTCAAGACAGAGATCACTCTGGCCAATGGCGAGATCCGGAAGCGCCCCC
TCATCGAGACGAACGGCGAGACGGGGGAGATCGTGTGGGACAAGGGCAGGGATTTCGCGACCGTCAGGAA
GGTTCTCTCCATGCCACAAGTGAATATCGTCAAGAAGACAGAGGTCCAGACTGGCGGGTTCTCTAAGGAG
TCAATTCTGCCTAAGCGGAACAGCGACAAGCTCATCGCCCGCAAGAAGGACTGGGATCCGAAGAAGTACG
GCGGGTTCGACAGCCCCACTGTGGCCTACTCGGTCCTGGTTGTGGCGAAGGTTGAGAAGGGCAAGTCCAA
GAAGCTCAAGAGCGTGAAGGAGCTGCTGGGGATCACGATTATGGAGCGCTCCAGCTTCGAGAAGAACCCG
ATCGATTTCCTGGAGGCGAAGGGCTACAAGGAGGTGAAGAAGGACCTGATCATTAAGCTCCCCAAGTACT
CACTCTTCGAGCTGGAGAACGGCAGGAAGCGGATGCTGGCTTCCGCTGGCGAGCTGCAGAAGGGGAACGA
GCTGGCTCTGCCGTCCAAGTATGTGAACTTCCTCTACCTGGCCTCCCACTACGAGAAGCTCAAGGGCAGC
CCCGAGGACAACGAGCAGAAGCAGCTGTTCGTCGAGCAGCACAAGCATTACCTCGACGAGATCATTGAGC
AGATTTCCGAGTTCTCCAAGCGCGTGATCCTGGCCGACGCGAATCTGGATAAGGTCCTCTCCGCGTACAA
CAAGCACCGCGACAAGCCAATCAGGGAGCAGGCTGAGAATATCATTCATCTCTTCACCCTGACGAACCTC
GGCGCCCCTGCTGCTTTCAAGTACTTCGACACAACTATCGATCGCAAGAGGTACACAAGCACTAAGGAGG
TCCTGGACGCGACCCTCATCCACCAGTCGATTACCGGCCTCTACGAGACGCGCATCGACCTGTCTCAGCT
CGGGGGCGACAAGCGGCCAGCGGCGACGAAGAAGGCGGGGCAGGCGAAGAAGAAGAAGTGAACTAGTGTC
ATGGGTCGTTTAAGCTGCCGATGTGCCTGCGTCGTCTGGTGCCCTCTCTCCATATGGAGGTTGTCAAAGT
ATCTGCTGTTCGTGTCATGAGTCGTGTCAGTGTTGGTTTAATAATGGACCGGTTGTGTTGTGTGTGCGTA
CTACCCAGAACTATGACAAATCATGAATAAGTTTGATGTTTGAAATTAAAGCCTGTGCTCATTATGTTCT
GTCTTTCAGTTGTCTCCTAATATTTGCCTGCAGAAAAAAAAAAAAAAAAAAAAAAAAAAAAAAAAAAAAA
AAAAAAAAAAAAAAAAAAAAAAAAAAAAAAAAAAAAAAAAAAAAAAAAAAAAAAAAAAAAAAAAAAAAAA
AAAAAAAAAAAAAAAAAAAAGAGACCTCCCTCACACCGGTGACGGGGATCGCATGCGATATCTCGAGATC
TAGCTTGGCGTAATCATGGTCATAGCTGTTTCCTGTGTGAAATTGTTATCCGCTCACAATTCCACACAAC
ATACGAGCCGGAAGCATAAAGTGTAAAGCCTGGGGTGCCTAATGAGTGAGCTAACTCACATTAATTGCGT
TGCGCTCACTGCCCGCTTTCCAGTCGGGAAACCTGTCGTGCCAGCTGCATTAATGAATCGGCCAACGCGC
GGGGAGAGGCGGTTTGCGTATTGGGCGCTCTTCCGCTTCCTCGCTCACTGACTCGCTGCGCTCGGTCGTT
CGGCTGCGGCGAGCGGTATCAGCTCACTCAAAGGCGGTAATACGGTTATCCACAGAATCAGGGGATAACG
CAGGAAAGAACATGTGAGCAAAAGGCCAGCAAAAGGCCAGGAACCGTAAAAAGGCCGCGTTGCTGGCGTT
TTTCCATAGGCTCCGCCCCCCTGACGAGCATCACAAAAATCGACGCTCAAGTCAGAGGTGGCGAAACCCG
ACAGGACTATAAAGATACCAGGCGTTTCCCCCTGGAAGCTCCCTCGTGCGCTCTCCTGTTCCGACCCTGC
CGCTTACCGGATACCTGTCCGCCTTTCTCCCTTCGGGAAGCGTGGCGCTTTCTCATAGCTCACGCTGTAG
GTATCTCAGTTCGGTGTAGGTCGTTCGCTCCAAGCTGGGCTGTGTGCACGAACCCCCCGTTCAGCCCGAC
CGCTGCGCCTTATCCGGTAACTATCGTCTTGAGTCCAACCCGGTAAGACACGACTTATCGCCACTGGCAG
CAGCCACTGGTAACAGGATTAGCAGAGCGAGGTATGTAGGCGGTGCTACAGAGTTCTTGAAGTGGTGGCC
TAACTACGGCTACACTAGAAGAACAGTATTTGGTATCTGCGCTCTGCTGAAGCCAGTTACCTTCGGAAAA
AGAGTTGGTAGCTCTTGATCCGGCAAACAAACCACCGCTGGTAGCGGTGGTTTTTTTGTTTGCAAGCAGC
AGATTACGCGCAGAAAAAAAGGATCTCAAGAAGATCCTTTGATCTTTTCTACGGGGTCTGACGCTCAGTG
GAACGAAAACTCACGTTAAGGGATTTTGGTCATGAGATTATCAAAAAGGATCTTCACCTAGATCCTTTTA
AATTAAAAATGAAGTTTTAAATCAATCTAAAGTATATATGAGTAAACTTGGTCTGACAGTTACCAATGCT
TAATCAGTGAGGCACCTATCTCAGCGATCTGTCTATTTCGTTCATCCATAGTTGCCTGACTCCCCGTCGT
GTAGATAACTACGATACGGGAGGGCTTACCATCTGGCCCCAGTGCTGCAATGATACCGCGAGACCCACGC
TCACCGGCTCCAGATTTATCAGCAATAAACCAGCCAGCCGGAAGGGCCGAGCGCAGAAGTGGTCCTGCAA
CTTTATCCGCCTCCATCCAGTCTATTAATTGTTGCCGGGAAGCTAGAGTAAGTAGTTCGCCAGTTAATAG
TTTGCGCAACGTTGTTGCCATTGCTACAGGCATCGTGGTGTCACGCTCGTCGTTTGGTATGGCTTCATTC
AGCTCCGGTTCCCAACGATCAAGGCGAGTTACATGATCCCCCATGTTGTGCAAAAAAGCGGTTAGCTCCT
TCGGTCCTCCGATCGTTGTCAGAAGTAAGTTGGCCGCAGTGTTATCACTCATGGTTATGGCAGCACTGCA
TAATTCTCTTACTGTCATGCCATCCGTAAGATGCTTTTCTGTGACTGGTGAGTACTCAACCAAGTCATTC
TGAGAATAGTGTATGCGGCGACCGAGTTGCTCTTGCCCGGCGTCAATACGGGATAATACCGCGCCACATA
GCAGAACTTTAAAAGTGCTCATCATTGGAAAACGTTCTTCGGGGCGAAAACTCTCAAGGATCTTACCGCT
GTTGAGATCCAGTTCGATGTAACCCACTCGTGCACCCAACTGATCTTCAGCATCTTTTACTTTCACCAGC
GTTTCTGGGTGAGCAAAAACAGGAAGGCAAAATGCCGCAAAAAAGGGAATAAGGGCGACACGGAAATGTT
GAATACTCATACTCTTCCTTTTTCAATATTATTGAAGCATTTATCAGGGTTATTGTCTCATGAGCGGATA
CATATTTGAATGTATTTAGAAAAATAAACAAATAGGGGTTCCGCGCACATTTCCCCGAAAAGTGCCACCT
GCCAGTGCCAAGCTAATTC
Features (pLannotate 1.2.2; 11 found; start..end, strand, type, name):
     13..31      +  promoter       T7 promoter: promoter for bacteriophage T7 RNA polymerase
     32..103     +  ncRNA          DENV SLA: Accession: RF02340 - Dengue virus SLA
    180..4280    +  CDS            cas9: CAS9_STRP1 - Also known as csn1 From Streptococcus pyogenes serotype M1.
   4803..4819    -  protein_bind   lac operator: The lac repressor binds to the lac operator to inhibit transcription in E. coli. This inhibition can be relieved by adding lactose or isopropyl-β-D-thiogalactopyranoside (IPTG). lac repressor encoded by lacI
   4827..4857    -  promoter       lac promoter: promoter for the E. coli lac operon
   4872..4893    -  protein_bind   CAP binding site: CAP binding activates transcription in the presence of cAMP. E. coli catabolite activator protein
   4906..4998    -  CDS            lacI (fragment): lac repressor; lacI; The lac repressor binds to the lac operator to inhibit transcription in E. coli. This inhibition can be relieved by adding lactose or isopropyl-β-D-thiogalactopyranoside (IPTG).
   5181..5769    -  rep_origin     ori: high-copy-number ColE1/pMB1/pBR322/pUC origin of replication
   5940..6800    -  CDS            AmpR: β-lactamase; bla; confers resistance to ampicillin, carbenicillin, and related antibiotics
   6801..6905    -  promoter       AmpR promoter: bla
   6945..12      +  misc_feature   MCS (fragment) (across the origin): pUC18/19 multiple cloning site
