[The description below was written by a language model from this plasmid's Addgene catalogue record and pLannotate feature annotations shown in this document.]
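Description:
pIVT-Cas9-DEN2 is an in vitro transcription template plasmid for producing SpCas9 mRNA, built by Gibson cloning on the pnCas9-PBE backbone and catalogued as a plant expression vector. It is about 6.9 kb and is propagated in E. coli through a high-copy ColE1/pUC-type origin with ampicillin selection from the β-lactamase gene and its native promoter. Residual pUC-derived elements (a lac promoter, lac operator, CAP binding site, a short lacI fragment and a piece of the multiple cloning site) are backbone remnants with no evident role in the payload.

The functional cassette begins with a bacteriophage T7 promoter, followed immediately by the dengue virus stem-loop A (SLA) element, which is a structured part of the flaviviral 5' untranslated region. Together with the "DEN2" in the name, this suggests that dengue virus type 2 leader sequence serves as the 5' UTR of the transcript, although the record does not spell out its intended effect. Downstream lies the Streptococcus pyogenes Cas9 coding sequence. The catalogue notes indicate that the plasmid also encodes a poly(A) tract, so that T7 run-off transcripts carry a templated tail. This tract is not annotated in the feature table, and it is reported to be prone to partial adenine loss during bacterial amplification. Any nuclear localisation signals or 3' UTR elements are likewise not annotated.

The stated purpose is DNA-free knockout editing in rice, wheat and other plants: Cas9 mRNA transcribed in vitro is delivered into plant cells instead of DNA, avoiding transgene integration. No guide RNA cassette appears in the record, so the guide is presumably supplied separately.
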