Addgene plasmid #238017: pIVT-Cas9-DEN2
Purpose: for DNA-free gene knockout editing in rice and wheat or other plants
Depositing lab: Caixia Gao. Depositing organization: Institute of Genetics and Developmental Biology, Chinese Academy of Sciences. Publication: An efficient mRNA delivery system for genome editing in plants. Qiu F, Xue C, Liu J, Li B, Gao Q, Liang R, Chen K, Gao C. Plant Biotechnol J. 2025 Apr;23(4):1348-1358. doi: 10.1111/pbi.14591. Epub 2025 Feb 10. PubMed 39928528.
Backbone
  Vector backbone: pnCas9-PBE
  Backbone manufacturer: Caixia Gao, Addgene Plasmid #98164
  Vector type: Plant Expression
Growth in bacteria
  Bacterial resistance: Ampicillin, 100 μg/mL
  Growth temperature: 37°C
  Growth strain: XL10 Gold
  Growth instructions: While the plasmid can be maintained in DH5alpha, please note that the polyA sequence on the plasmid may experience partial adenine (A) loss during E. coli amplification. Therefore, it's essential to pick single colonies for sequencing verification after expansion. The depositing lab specifically selected the XL10 strain because it demonstrates relatively less polyA sequence loss compared to other strains.
  Copy number: High Copy
Gene/Insert
  Gene/Insert name: SpCas9
  Species: Other
  Promoter: T7
  Cloning method: Gibson Cloning
Terms and licenses: Academic/Nonprofit Terms; Industry Terms: Not Available to Industry
How to cite: pIVT-Cas9-DEN2 was a gift from Caixia Gao (Addgene plasmid # 238017 ; http://n2t.net/addgene:238017 ; RRID:Addgene_238017)
